Addgene plasmid #76247: EPHA6 gRNA (BRDN0001146458)
Purpose: 3rd generation lentiviral gRNA plasmid targeting human EPHA6
Depositing lab: John Doench & David Root. Depositing organization: Broad Institute. Publication: Optimized sgRNA design to maximize activity and minimize off-target effects of CRISPR-Cas9. Doench JG, Fusi N, Sullender M, Hegde M, Vaimberg EW, Donovan KF, Smith I, Tothova Z, Wilen C, Orchard R, Virgin HW, Listgarten J, Root DE. Nat Biotechnol. 2016 Jan 18. doi: 10.1038/nbt.3437. PubMed 26780180.
Backbone
  Vector backbone: lentiGuide-Puro
  Backbone manufacturer: Zhang Lab (Addgene plasmid # 52963)
  Vector type: Mammalian Expression, Lentiviral, CRISPR
  Selectable markers: Puromycin
Growth in bacteria
  Bacterial resistance: Ampicillin, 100 μg/mL
  Growth temperature: 37°C
  Growth strain: DH5alpha
  Copy number: High Copy
Gene/Insert
  Gene/Insert name: EPHA6 (alt names: EPHA6; NM_001080448.2)
  gRNA/shRNA sequence: TGGTACATGCCATAGAAGGT
  Species: H. sapiens (human)
  Entrez Gene: EPHA6 (a.k.a. EHK-2, EHK2, EK12, EPA6, HEK12, PRO57066)
  Promoter: hU6
  Cloning method: Unknown
  Sequencing primers: 5′ U6-F; 3′ pS2-R
Terms and licenses: Academic/Nonprofit Terms; Industry Terms: Not Available to Industry
Depositor comments: The gRNA was designed to target the following Genbank reference sequence(s): NM_001080448.2. Note that this plasmid does NOT contain Cas9. It should be used in conjunction with lentiCas9-Blast (Addgene #52962) or otherwise with cell lines already expressing Cas9. Browse the full kinome gRNA library at http://www.addgene.org/pooled-library/broadgpp-human-kinome/ or visit http://www.broadinstitute.org/rnai/public/ for detailed protocols and information.
How to cite: EPHA6 gRNA (BRDN0001146458) was a gift from John Doench & David Root (Addgene plasmid # 76247 ; http://n2t.net/addgene:76247 ; RRID:Addgene_76247)
