[The description below was written by a language model from this plasmid's Addgene catalogue record and pLannotate feature annotations shown in this document.]
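Description:
EPHA6 gRNA (BRDN0001146458) is a third-generation lentiviral CRISPR guide plasmid built on the lentiGuide-Puro backbone, carrying a single guide RNA designed against human EPHA6, an Eph-family receptor gene, with reference to transcript NM_001080448.2. It belongs to a set of guides making up a human kinome gRNA library. In bacteria the 8.3 kb plasmid is maintained at high copy through a ColE1/pUC-type origin and selected with ampicillin via the β-lactamase gene. An f1 origin, an SV40 origin and remnants of lac and phage promoter sequences are also annotated in the backbone.

The lentiviral transfer cassette begins with an RSV promoter fused to a truncated HIV-1 5' LTR, which drives Tat-independent production of the viral genomic RNA in packaging cells. This is followed by the Ψ packaging signal with a partial gag sequence, the Rev response element for nuclear export, and a cPPT/CTS element that aids nuclear import. It ends in a self-inactivating ΔU3 3' LTR. Within this unit, a human U6 RNA polymerase III promoter drives the EPHA6-targeting spacer joined to the Streptococcus pyogenes Cas9 guide scaffold. A separate EF-1α core promoter with its intron A expresses puromycin N-acetyltransferase for selecting transduced mammalian cells, with a WPRE downstream to boost transcript expression.

The plasmid does not encode Cas9, so it must be paired with a separate Cas9 lentiviral vector or used in cells that already express Cas9. Its expected use is stable guide delivery for Cas9-mediated targeting of EPHA6 in human cells.
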