Features (pLannotate 1.2.2; 29 found; start..end, strand, type, name):
     14..80      +  CDS            small t antigen (fragment): SV40 (simian virus 40) small t antigen
    106..317     +  promoter       EF-1α core promoter: core promoter for human elongation factor EF-1α
    318..1256    +  intron         EF-1α intron A: intron upstream of the start codon of human EF-1α
   1278..1877    +  CDS            PuroR (fragment): puromycin N-acetyltransferase; pac from Streptomyces; confers resistance to puromycin
   1893..2481    +  misc_feature   WPRE: woodchuck hepatitis virus posttranscriptional regulatory element
   2532..2551    +  misc_feature   cPPT/CTS (fragment): central polypurine tract and central termination sequence of HIV-1
   2553..2786    +  LTR            3' LTR (ΔU3): self-inactivating 3' long terminal repeat (LTR) from HIV-1
   2864..2985    +  polyA_signal   SV40 poly(A) signal: SV40 polyadenylation signal
   3025..3160    +  rep_origin     SV40 ori: SV40 origin of replication
   3181..3199    -  promoter       T7 promoter: promoter for bacteriophage T7 RNA polymerase
   3207..3362    +  CDS            lacZα (fragment): LacZα fragment of β-galactosidase; lacZ fragment
   3367..3795    +  rep_origin     f1 ori (sequence partly withheld): f1 bacteriophage origin of replication; arrow indicates direction of (+) strand synthesis
   3848..3952    +  promoter       AmpR promoter: bla
   3953..4813    +  CDS            AmpR: β-lactamase; bla; confers resistance to ampicillin, carbenicillin, and related antibiotics
   4984..5572    +  rep_origin     ori: high-copy-number ColE1/pMB1/pBR322/pUC origin of replication
   5755..5847    +  CDS            lacI (fragment): lac repressor; lacI; The lac repressor binds to the lac operator to inhibit transcription in E. coli. This inhibition can be relieved by adding lactose or isopropyl-β-D-thiogalactopyranoside (IPTG).
   5860..5881    +  protein_bind   CAP binding site: CAP binding activates transcription in the presence of cAMP. E. coli catabolite activator protein
   5896..5926    +  promoter       lac promoter: promoter for the E. coli lac operon
   5934..5950    +  protein_bind   lac operator: The lac repressor binds to the lac operator to inhibit transcription in E. coli. This inhibition can be relieved by adding lactose or isopropyl-β-D-thiogalactopyranoside (IPTG). lac repressor encoded by lacI
   5995..6013    +  promoter       T3 promoter: promoter for bacteriophage T3 RNA polymerase
   6041..6267    +  promoter       RSV promoter: Rous sarcoma virus enhancer/promoter
   6268..6448    +  LTR            5' LTR (truncated): truncated 5' long terminal repeat (LTR) from HIV-1
   6495..6620    +  misc_feature   HIV-1 Ψ: packaging signal of human immunodeficiency virus type 1
   6604..6967    +  CDS            HIV-1 gag (fragment): gag protein from human immunodeficiency virus 1; gag
   7113..7346    +  misc_feature   RRE: The Rev response element (RRE) of HIV-1 allows for Rev-dependent mRNA export from the nucleus to the cytoplasm.
   7723..7749    +  CDS            Rev (fragment): human immunodeficiency virus 1 (HIV-1) Rev protein; rev; enhances nuclear export of unspliced and incompletely spliced viral mRNAs
   7753..7993    +  promoter       U6 promoter: RNA polymerase III promoter for human U6 snRNA
   8023..8098    +  misc_RNA       gRNA scaffold: guide RNA scaffold for the Streptococcus pyogenes CRISPR/Cas9 system
   8154..8271    +  misc_feature   cPPT/CTS: central polypurine tract and central termination sequence of HIV-1
>Addgene plasmid #76247 | EPHA6 gRNA (BRDN0001146458) | addgene full sequence | sequence record 185470 | Addgene Assembled Sequence
CCCGGGTGCAAAGATGGATAAAGTTTTAAACAGAGAGGAATCTTTGCAGCTAATGGACCTTCTAGGTCTT
GAAAGGAGTGGGAATTGGCTCCGGTGCCCGTCAGTGGGCAGAGCGCACATCGCCCACAGTCCCCGAGAAG
TTGGGGGGAGGGGTCGGCAATTGATCCGGTGCCTAGAGAAGGTGGCGCGGGGTAAACTGGGAAAGTGATG
TCGTGTACTGGCTCCGCCTTTTTCCCGAGGGTGGGGGAGAACCGTATATAAGTGCAGTAGTCGCCGTGAA
CGTTCTTTTTCGCAACGGGTTTGCCGCCAGAACACAGGTAAGTGCCGTGTGTGGTTCCCGCGGGCCTGGC
CTCTTTACGGGTTATGGCCCTTGCGTGCCTTGAATTACTTCCACCTGGCTGCAGTACGTGATTCTTGATC
CCGAGCTTCGGGTTGGAAGTGGGTGGGAGAGTTCGAGGCCTTGCGCTTAAGGAGCCCCTTCGCCTCGTGC
TTGAGTTGAGGCCTGGCCTGGGCGCTGGGGCCGCCGCGTGCGAATCTGGTGGCACCTTCGCGCCTGTCTC
GCTGCTTTCGATAAGTCTCTAGCCATTTAAAATTTTTGATGACCTGCTGCGACGCTTTTTTTCTGGCAAG
ATAGTCTTGTAAATGCGGGCCAAGATCTGCACACTGGTATTTCGGTTTTTGGGGCCGCGGGCGGCGACGG
GGCCCGTGCGTCCCAGCGCACATGTTCGGCGAGGCGGGGCCTGCGAGCGCGGCCACCGAGAATCGGACGG
GGGTAGTCTCAAGCTGGCCGGCCTGCTCTGGTGCCTGGCCTCGCGCCGCCGTGTATCGCCCCGCCCTGGG
CGGCAAGGCTGGCCCGGTCGGCACCAGTTGCGTGAGCGGAAAGATGGCCGCTTCCCGGCCCTGCTGCAGG
GAGCTCAAAATGGAGGACGCGGCGCTCGGGAGAGCGGGCGGGTGAGTCACCCACACAAAGGAAAAGGGCC
TTTCCGTCCTCAGCCGTCGCTTCATGTGACTCCACGGAGTACCGGGCGCCGTCCAGGCACCTCGATTAGT
TCTCGAGCTTTTGGAGTACGTCGTCTTTAGGTTGGGGGGAGGGGTTTTATGCGATGGAGTTTCCCCACAC
TGAGTGGGTGGAGACTGAAGTTAGGCCAGCTTGGCACTTGATGTAATTCTCCTTGGAATTTGCCCTTTTT
GAGTTTGGATCTTGGTTCATTCTCAAGCCTCAGACAGTGGTTCAAAGTTTTTTTCTTCCATTTCAGGTGT
CGTGACGTACGGCCACCATGACCGAGTACAAGCCCACGGTGCGCCTCGCCACCCGCGACGACGTCCCCAG
GGCCGTACGCACCCTCGCCGCCGCGTTCGCCGACTACCCCGCCACGCGCCACACCGTCGATCCGGACCGC
CACATCGAGCGGGTCACCGAGCTGCAAGAACTCTTCCTCACGCGCGTCGGGCTCGACATCGGCAAGGTGT
GGGTCGCGGACGACGGCGCCGCCGTGGCGGTCTGGACCACGCCGGAGAGCGTCGAAGCGGGGGCGGTGTT
CGCCGAGATCGGCCCGCGCATGGCCGAGTTGAGCGGTTCCCGGCTGGCCGCGCAGCAACAGATGGAAGGC
CTCCTGGCGCCGCACCGGCCCAAGGAGCCCGCGTGGTTCCTGGCCACCGTCGGAGTCTCGCCCGACCACC
AGGGCAAGGGTCTGGGCAGCGCCGTCGTGCTCCCCGGAGTGGAGGCGGCCGAGCGCGCCGGGGTGCCCGC
CTTCCTGGAGACCTCCGCGCCCCGCAACCTCCCCTTCTACGAGCGGCTCGGCTTCACCGTCACCGCCGAC
GTCGAGGTGCCCGAAGGACCGCGCACCTGGTGCATGACCCGCAAGCCCGGTGCCTGAACGCGTTAAGTCG
ACAATCAACCTCTGGATTACAAAATTTGTGAAAGATTGACTGGTATTCTTAACTATGTTGCTCCTTTTAC
GCTATGTGGATACGCTGCTTTAATGCCTTTGTATCATGCTATTGCTTCCCGTATGGCTTTCATTTTCTCC
TCCTTGTATAAATCCTGGTTGCTGTCTCTTTATGAGGAGTTGTGGCCCGTTGTCAGGCAACGTGGCGTGG
TGTGCACTGTGTTTGCTGACGCAACCCCCACTGGTTGGGGCATTGCCACCACCTGTCAGCTCCTTTCCGG
GACTTTCGCTTTCCCCCTCCCTATTGCCACGGCGGAACTCATCGCCGCCTGCCTTGCCCGCTGCTGGACA
GGGGCTCGGCTGTTGGGCACTGACAATTCCGTGGTGTTGTCGGGGAAATCATCGTCCTTTCCTTGGCTGC
TCGCCTGTGTTGCCACCTGGATTCTGCGCGGGACGTCCTTCTGCTACGTCCCTTCGGCCCTCAATCCAGC
GGACCTTCCTTCCCGCGGCCTGCTGCCGGCTCTGCGGCCTCTTCCGCGTCTTCGCCTTCGCCCTCAGACG
AGTCGGATCTCCCTTTGGGCCGCCTCCCCGCGTCGACTTTAAGACCAATGACTTACAAGGCAGCTGTAGA
TCTTAGCCACTTTTTAAAAGAAAAGGGGGGACTGGAAGGGCTAATTCACTCCCAACGAAGACAAGATCTG
CTTTTTGCTTGTACTGGGTCTCTCTGGTTAGACCAGATCTGAGCCTGGGAGCTCTCTGGCTAACTAGGGA
ACCCACTGCTTAAGCCTCAATAAAGCTTGCCTTGAGTGCTTCAAGTAGTGTGTGCCCGTCTGTTGTGTGA
CTCTGGTAACTAGAGATCCCTCAGACCCTTTTAGTCAGTGTGGAAAATCTCTAGCAGTACGTATAGTAGT
TCATGTCATCTTATTATTCAGTATTTATAACTTGCAAAGAAATGAATATCAGAGAGTGAGAGGAACTTGT
TTATTGCAGCTTATAATGGTTACAAATAAAGCAATAGCATCACAAATTTCACAAATAAAGCATTTTTTTC
ACTGCATTCTAGTTGTGGTTTGTCCAAACTCATCAATGTATCTTATCATGTCTGGCTCTAGCTATCCCGC
CCCTAACTCCGCCCATCCCGCCCCTAACTCCGCCCAGTTCCGCCCATTCTCCGCCCCATGGCTGACTAAT
TTTTTTTATTTATGCAGAGGCCGAGGCCGCCTCGGCCTCTGAGCTATTCCAGAAGTAGTGAGGAGGCTTT
TTTGGAGGCCTAGGGACGTACCCAATTCGCCCTATAGTGAGTCGTATTACGCGCGCTCACTGGCCGTCGT
TTTACAACGTCGTGACTGGGAAAACCCTGGCGTTACCCAACTTAATCGCCTTGCAGCACATCCCCCTTTC
GCCAGCTGGCGTAATAGCGAAGAGGCCCGCACCGATCGCCCTTCCCAACAGTTGCGCAGCCTGAATGGCG
AATGGG
[124 nt withheld, positions 3367-3490]
C
[91 nt withheld, positions 3492-3582]
A
[49 nt withheld, positions 3584-3632]
CCTTTGACGTTGGAGTCCACGTTCTTT
[37 nt withheld, positions 3660-3696]
ACCCTATCTCGGTCTATTCTTTTGATTTATAAGGGATTTTGCCGATTTCGGCCTATTGGTTAAAAAATGA
GCTGATTTAACAAAAATTTAACGCGAATTTTAACAAAATATTAACGCTTACAATTTAGGTGGCACTTTTC
GGGGAAATGTGCGCGGAACCCCTATTTGTTTATTTTTCTAAATACATTCAAATATGTATCCGCTCATGAG
ACAATAACCCTGATAAATGCTTCAATAATATTGAAAAAGGAAGAGTATGAGTATTCAACATTTCCGTGTC
GCCCTTATTCCCTTTTTTGCGGCATTTTGCCTTCCTGTTTTTGCTCACCCAGAAACGCTGGTGAAAGTAA
AAGATGCTGAAGATCAGTTGGGTGCACGAGTGGGTTACATCGAACTGGATCTCAACAGCGGTAAGATCCT
TGAGAGTTTTCGCCCCGAAGAACGTTTTCCAATGATGAGCACTTTTAAAGTTCTGCTATGTGGCGCGGTA
TTATCCCGTATTGACGCCGGGCAAGAGCAACTCGGTCGCCGCATACACTATTCTCAGAATGACTTGGTTG
AGTACTCACCAGTCACAGAAAAGCATCTTACGGATGGCATGACAGTAAGAGAATTATGCAGTGCTGCCAT
AACCATGAGTGATAACACTGCGGCCAACTTACTTCTGACAACGATCGGAGGACCGAAGGAGCTAACCGCT
TTTTTGCACAACATGGGGGATCATGTAACTCGCCTTGATCGTTGGGAACCGGAGCTGAATGAAGCCATAC
CAAACGACGAGCGTGACACCACGATGCCTGTAGCAATGGCAACAACGTTGCGCAAACTATTAACTGGCGA
ACTACTTACTCTAGCTTCCCGGCAACAATTAATAGACTGGATGGAGGCGGATAAAGTTGCAGGACCACTT
CTGCGCTCGGCCCTTCCGGCTGGCTGGTTTATTGCTGATAAATCTGGAGCCGGTGAGCGTGGGTCTCGCG
GTATCATTGCAGCACTGGGGCCAGATGGTAAGCCCTCCCGTATCGTAGTTATCTACACGACGGGGAGTCA
GGCAACTATGGATGAACGAAATAGACAGATCGCTGAGATAGGTGCCTCACTGATTAAGCATTGGTAACTG
TCAGACCAAGTTTACTCATATATACTTTAGATTGATTTAAAACTTCATTTTTAATTTAAAAGGATCTAGG
TGAAGATCCTTTTTGATAATCTCATGACCAAAATCCCTTAACGTGAGTTTTCGTTCCACTGAGCGTCAGA
CCCCGTAGAAAAGATCAAAGGATCTTCTTGAGATCCTTTTTTTCTGCGCGTAATCTGCTGCTTGCAAACA
AAAAAACCACCGCTACCAGCGGTGGTTTGTTTGCCGGATCAAGAGCTACCAACTCTTTTTCCGAAGGTAA
CTGGCTTCAGCAGAGCGCAGATACCAAATACTGTTCTTCTAGTGTAGCCGTAGTTAGGCCACCACTTCAA
GAACTCTGTAGCACCGCCTACATACCTCGCTCTGCTAATCCTGTTACCAGTGGCTGCTGCCAGTGGCGAT
AAGTCGTGTCTTACCGGGTTGGACTCAAGACGATAGTTACCGGATAAGGCGCAGCGGTCGGGCTGAACGG
GGGGTTCGTGCACACAGCCCAGCTTGGAGCGAACGACCTACACCGAACTGAGATACCTACAGCGTGAGCT
ATGAGAAAGCGCCACGCTTCCCGAAGGGAGAAAGGCGGACAGGTATCCGGTAAGCGGCAGGGTCGGAACA
GGAGAGCGCACGAGGGAGCTTCCAGGGGGAAACGCCTGGTATCTTTATAGTCCTGTCGGGTTTCGCCACC
TCTGACTTGAGCGTCGATTTTTGTGATGCTCGTCAGGGGGGCGGAGCCTATGGAAAAACGCCAGCAACGC
GGCCTTTTTACGGTTCCTGGCCTTTTGCTGGCCTTTTGCTCACATGTTCTTTCCTGCGTTATCCCCTGAT
TCTGTGGATAACCGTATTACCGCCTTTGAGTGAGCTGATACCGCTCGCCGCAGCCGAACGACCGAGCGCA
GCGAGTCAGTGAGCGAGGAAGCGGAAGAGCGCCCAATACGCAAACCGCCTCTCCCCGCGCGTTGGCCGAT
TCATTAATGCAGCTGGCACGACAGGTTTCCCGACTGGAAAGCGGGCAGTGAGCGCAACGCAATTAATGTG
AGTTAGCTCACTCATTAGGCACCCCAGGCTTTACACTTTATGCTTCCGGCTCGTATGTTGTGTGGAATTG
TGAGCGGATAACAATTTCACACAGGAAACAGCTATGACCATGATTACGCCAAGCGCGCAATTAACCCTCA
CTAAAGGGAACAAAAGCTGGAGCTGCAAGCTTAATGTAGTCTTATGCAATACTCTTGTAGTCTTGCAACA
TGGTAACGATGAGTTAGCAACATGCCTTACAAGGAGAGAAAAAGCACCGTGCATGCCGATTGGTGGAAGT
AAGGTGGTACGATCGTGCCTTATTAGGAAGGCAACAGACGGGTCTGACATGGATTGGACGAACCACTGAA
TTGCCGCATTGCAGAGATATTGTATTTAAGTGCCTAGCTCGATACATAAACGGGTCTCTCTGGTTAGACC
AGATCTGAGCCTGGGAGCTCTCTGGCTAACTAGGGAACCCACTGCTTAAGCCTCAATAAAGCTTGCCTTG
AGTGCTTCAAGTAGTGTGTGCCCGTCTGTTGTGTGACTCTGGTAACTAGAGATCCCTCAGACCCTTTTAG
TCAGTGTGGAAAATCTCTAGCAGTGGCGCCCGAACAGGGACTTGAAAGCGAAAGGGAAACCAGAGGAGCT
CTCTCGACGCAGGACTCGGCTTGCTGAAGCGCGCACGGCAAGAGGCGAGGGGCGGCGACTGGTGAGTACG
CCAAAAATTTTGACTAGCGGAGGCTAGAAGGAGAGAGATGGGTGCGAGAGCGTCAGTATTAAGCGGGGGA
GAATTAGATCGCGATGGGAAAAAATTCGGTTAAGGCCAGGGGGAAAGAAAAAATATAAATTAAAACATAT
AGTATGGGCAAGCAGGGAGCTAGAACGATTCGCAGTTAATCCTGGCCTGTTAGAAACATCAGAAGGCTGT
AGACAAATACTGGGACAGCTACAACCATCCCTTCAGACAGGATCAGAAGAACTTAGATCATTATATAATA
CAGTAGCAACCCTCTATTGTGTGCATCAAAGGATAGAGATAAAAGACACCAAGGAAGCTTTAGACAAGAT
AGAGGAAGAGCAAAACAAAAGTAAGACCACCGCACAGCAAGCGGCCGCTGATCTTCAGACCTGGAGGAGG
AGATATGAGGGACAATTGGAGAAGTGAATTATATAAATATAAAGTAGTAAAAATTGAACCATTAGGAGTA
GCACCCACCAAGGCAAAGAGAAGAGTGGTGCAGAGAGAAAAAAGAGCAGTGGGAATAGGAGCTTTGTTCC
TTGGGTTCTTGGGAGCAGCAGGAAGCACTATGGGCGCAGCGTCAATGACGCTGACGGTACAGGCCAGACA
ATTATTGTCTGGTATAGTGCAGCAGCAGAACAATTTGCTGAGGGCTATTGAGGCGCAACAGCATCTGTTG
CAACTCACAGTCTGGGGCATCAAGCAGCTCCAGGCAAGAATCCTGGCTGTGGAAAGATACCTAAAGGATC
AACAGCTCCTGGGGATTTGGGGTTGCTCTGGAAAACTCATTTGCACCACTGCTGTGCCTTGGAATGCTAG
TTGGAGTAATAAATCTCTGGAACAGATTTGGAATCACACGACCTGGATGGAGTGGGACAGAGAAATTAAC
AATTACACAAGCTTAATACACTCCTTAATTGAAGAATCGCAAAACCAGCAAGAAAAGAATGAACAAGAAT
TATTGGAATTAGATAAATGGGCAAGTTTGTGGAATTGGTTTAACATAACAAATTGGCTGTGGTATATAAA
ATTATTCATAATGATAGTAGGAGGCTTGGTAGGTTTAAGAATAGTTTTTGCTGTACTTTCTATAGTGAAT
AGAGTTAGGCAGGGATATTCACCATTATCGTTTCAGACCCACCTCCCAACCCCGAGGGGACCCAGAGAGG
GCCTATTTCCCATGATTCCTTCATATTTGCATATACGATACAAGGCTGTTAGAGAGATAATTAGAATTAA
TTTGACTGTAAACACAAAGATATTAGTACAAAATACGTGACGTAGAAAGTAATAATTTCTTGGGTAGTTT
GCAGTTTTAAAATTATGTTTTAAAATGGACTATCATATGCTTACCGTAACTTGAAAGTATTTCGATTTCT
TGGCTTTATATATCTTGTGGAAAGGACGAAACACCGTGGTACATGCCATAGAAGGTGTTTTAGAGCTAGA
AATAGCAAGTTAAAATAAGGCTAGTCCGTTATCAACTTGAAAAAGTGGCACCGAGTCGGTGCTTTTTTAA
GCTTGGCGTAACTAGATCTTGAGACAAATGGCAGTATTCATCCACAATTTTAAAAGAAAAGGGGGGATTG
GGGGGTACAGTGCAGGGGAAAGAATAGTAGACATAATAGCAACAGACATACAAACTAAAGAATTACAAAA
ACAAATTACAAAAATTCAAAATTTTCGGGTTTATTACAGGGACAGCAGAGATCCACTTTGGCGCCGGCTC
GAGGGGG
