>Addgene plasmid #76247 | EPHA6 gRNA (BRDN0001146458) | depositor partial sequence | sequence record 143707 | Target Sequence
TGGTACATGCCATAGAAGGT
