>Addgene plasmid #76247 | EPHA6 gRNA (BRDN0001146458) | addgene partial sequence | sequence record 185469 | hU6-F
GAAAGTAATAATTTCTTGGGTAGTTTGCAGTTTTAAAATTATGTTTTAAAATGGACTATCATATGCTTAC
CGTAACTTGAAAGTATTTCGATTTCTTGGCTTTATATATCTTGTGGAAAGGACGAAACACCGTGGTACAT
GCCATAGAAGGTGTTTTAGAGCTAGAAATAGCAAGTTAAAATAAGGCTAGTCCGTTATCAACTTGAAAAA
GTGGCACCGAGTCGGTGCTTTTTTAAGCTTGGCGTAACTAGATCTTGAGACAAATGGCAGTATTCATCCA
CAATTTTAAAAGAAAAGGGGGGATTGGGGGGTACAGTGCAGGGGAAAGAATAGTAGACATAATAGCAACA
GACATACAAACTAAAGAATTACAAAAACAAATTACAAAAATTCAAAATTTTCGGGTTTATTACAGGGACA
GCAGAGATCCACTTTGGCGCCGGCTCGAGGGGGCCCGGGTGCAAAGATGGATAAAGTTTTAAACAGAGAG
GAATCTTTGCAGCTAATGGACCTTCTAGGTCTTGAAAGGAGTGGGAATTGGCTCCGGTGCCCGTCAGTGG
GCAGAGCGCA
